>Addgene plasmid #122734 | pAC10007_pLX-Hygro(1-52)-NpuDnaE(N)-IRES-TagBFP2 | depositor full sequence | sequence record 234236 | pAC10007_pLX-Hygro(1-52)-NpuDnaE(N)-IRES-TagBFP2 sequence 9108 bps
CCCGGGGTTATTAATAGTAATCAATTACGGGGTCATTAGTTCATAGCCCATATATGGAGTTCCGCGTTAC
ATAACTTACGGTAAATGGCCCGCCTGGCTGACCGCCCAACGACCCCCGCCCATTGACGTCAATAATGACG
TATGTTCCCATAGTAACGCCAATAGGGACTTTCCATTGACGTCAATGGGTGGAGTATTTACGGTAAACTG
CCCACTTGGCAGTACATCAAGTGTATCATATGCCAAGTACGCCCCCTATTGACGTCAATGACGGTAAATG
GCCCGCCTGGCATTATGCCCAGTACATGACCTTATGGGACTTTCCTACTTGGCAGTACATCTACGTATTA
GTCATCGCTATTACCATGGTGATGCGGTTTTGGCAGTACATCAATGGGCGTGGATAGCGGTTTGACTCAC
GGGGATTTCCAAGTCTCCACCCCATTGACGTCAATGGGAGTTTGTTTTGGCACCAAAATCAACGGGACTT
TCCAAAATGTCGTAACAACTCCGCCCCATTGACGCAAATGGGCGGTAGGCGTGTACGGTGGGAGGTCTAT
ATAAGCAGAGCTCTCTGGCTAACTGTCGGGATCAACAAGTTTGTACAAAAAAGCAGGCTCCGAATTCACC
GGTGCCACCATGAAAAAGCCTGAACTCACCGCGACGTCTGTCGAGAAGTTTCTGATCGAAAAGTTCGACA
GCGTCTCCGACCTGATGCAGCTCTCGGAGGGCGAAGAATCTCGTGCTTTCAGCTTCGATGTAGGAGGGCG
TGGATATGTCCTGCGGGTAAATAGCTGCCTTTCATACGAGACCGAGATCCTGACTGTCGAGTACGGATTG
CTTCCTATCGGCAAAATCGTGGAGAAGAGGATTGAATGTACCGTCTATTCAGTCGATAATAATGGGAACA
TCTACACACAGCCCGTGGCTCAATGGCACGACAGAGGAGAGCAGGAAGTTTTTGAATACTGTCTCGAGGA
CGGATCCCTCATCCGCGCTACTAAAGATCATAAGTTTATGACCGTGGACGGCCAGATGCTGCCAATTGAC
GAAATTTTTGAACGAGAGCTGGATCTGATGAGAGTCGACAACCTTCCAAACTGATTAATTAAGAATTCGA
CCCAGCTTTCTTGTACAAAGTGGTTGGTAAGCCTATCCCTAACCCTCTCCTCGGTCTCGATTCTACGTAG
TAATGAGCTAGCAGTCTCGAGGTTAACGAATTCCGCCCCCCCCCTAACGTTACTGGCCGAAGCCGCTTGG
AATAAGGCCGGTGTGCGCTTGTCTATATGTTATTTTCCACCATATTGCCGTCTTTTGGCAATGTGAGGGC
CCGGAAACCTGGCCCTGTCTTCTTGACGAGCATTCCTAGGGGTCTTTCCCCTCTCGCCAAAGGAATGCAA
GGTCTGTTGAATGTCGTGAAGGAAGCAGTTCCTCTGGAAGCTTCTTGAAGACAAACAACGTCTGTAGCGA
CCCTTTGCAGGCAGCGGAACCCCCCACCTGGCGACAGGTGCCCCTGCGGCCAAAAGCCACGTGTATAAGA
TACACCTGCAAAGGCGGCACAACCCCAGTGCCACGTTGTGAGTTGGATAGTTGTGGAAAGAGTCAAATGG
CTCTCCTCAAGCGTATTCAACAAGGGGCTGAAGGATGCCCAGAAGGTACCCCATTGTATGGGATCTGATC
TGGGGCCTCGGTGCACATGCTTTACATGTGTTTAGTCGAGGTTAAAAAAACGTCTAGGCCCCCCGAACCA
CGGGGACGTGGTTTTCCTTTGAAAAACACGATAATACCATGGCCATGAGCGAGCTGATTAAGGAGAACAT
GCACATGAAGCTGTACATGGAGGGCACCGTGGACAACCATCACTTCAAGTGCACATCCGAGGGCGAAGGC
AAGCCCTACGAGGGCACCCAGACCATGAGAATCAAGGTGGTCGAGGGCGGCCCTCTCCCCTTCGCCTTCG
ACATCCTGGCTACTAGCTTCCTCTACGGCAGCAAGACCTTCATCAACCACACCCAGGGCATCCCCGACTT
CTTCAAGCAGTCCTTCCCTGAGGGCTTCACATGGGAGAGAGTCACCACATACGAAGACGGGGGCGTGCTG
ACCGCTACCCAGGACACCAGCCTCCAGGACGGCTGCCTCATCTACAACGTCAAGATCAGAGGGGTGAACT
TCACATCCAACGGCCCTGTGATGCAGAAGAAAACACTCGGCTGGGAGGCCTTCACCGAGACGCTGTACCC
CGCTGACGGCGGCCTGGAAGGCAGAAACGACATGGCCCTGAAGCTCGTGGGCGGGAGCCATCTGATCGCA
AACATCAAGACCACATATAGATCCAAGAAACCCGCTAAGAACCTCAAGATGCCTGGCGTCTACTATGTGG
ACTACAGACTGGAAAGAATCAAGGAGGCCAACAACGAGACCTACGTCGAGCAGCACGAGGTGGCAGTGGC
CAGATACTGCGACCTCCCTAGCAAACTGGGGCACAAGCTTAATTAACACCGGTGGCGCGTTAAGTCGACA
ATCAACCTCTGGATTACAAAATTTGTGAAAGATTGACTGGTATTCTTAACTATGTTGCTCCTTTTACGCT
ATGTGGATACGCTGCTTTAATGCCTTTGTATCATGCTATTGCTTCCCGTATGGCTTTCATTTTCTCCTCC
TTGTATAAATCCTGGTTGCTGTCTCTTTATGAGGAGTTGTGGCCCGTTGTCAGGCAACGTGGCGTGGTGT
GCACTGTGTTTGCTGACGCAACCCCCACTGGTTGGGGCATTGCCACCACCTGTCAGCTCCTTTCCGGGAC
TTTCGCTTTCCCCCTCCCTATTGCCACGGCGGAACTCATCGCCGCCTGCCTTGCCCGCTGCTGGACAGGG
GCTCGGCTGTTGGGCACTGACAATTCCGTGGTGTTGTCGGGGAAATCATCGTCCTTTCCTTGGCTGCTCG
CCTGTGTTGCCACCTGGATTCTGCGCGGGACGTCCTTCTGCTACGTCCCTTCGGCCCTCAATCCAGCGGA
CCTTCCTTCCCGCGGCCTGCTGCCGGCTCTGCGGCCTCTTCCGCGTCTTCGCCTTCGCCCTCAGACGAGT
CGGATCTCCCTTTGGGCCGCCTCCCCGCGTCGACTTTAAGACCAATGACTTACAAGGCAGCTGTAGATCT
TAGCCACTTTTTAAAAGAAAAGGGGGGACTGGAAGGGCTAATTCACTCCCAACGAAGACAAGATCTGCTT
TTTGCTTGTACTGGGTCTCTCTGGTTAGACCAGATCTGAGCCTGGGAGCTCTCTGGCTAACTAGGGAACC
CACTGCTTAAGCCTCAATAAAGCTTGCCTTGAGTGCTTCAAGTAGTGTGTGCCCGTCTGTTGTGTGACTC
TGGTAACTAGAGATCCCTCAGACCCTTTTAGTCAGTGTGGAAAATCTCTAGCAGTACGTATAGTAGTTCA
TGTCATCTTATTATTCAGTATTTATAACTTGCAAAGAAATGAATATCAGAGAGTGAGAGGAACTTGTTTA
TTGCAGCTTATAATGGTTACAAATAAAGCAATAGCATCACAAATTTCACAAATAAAGCATTTTTTTCACT
GCATTCTAGTTGTGGTTTGTCCAAACTCATCAATGTATCTTATCATGTCTGGCTCTAGCTATCCCGCCCC
TAACTCCGCCCATCCCGCCCCTAACTCCGCCCAGTTCCGCCCATTCTCCGCCCCATGGCTGACTAATTTT
TTTTATTTATGCAGAGGCCGAGGCCGCCTCGGCCTCTGAGCTATTCCAGAAGTAGTGAGGAGGCTTTTTT
GGAGGCCTAGGGACGTACCCAATTCGCCCTATAGTGAGTCGTATTACGCGCGCTCACTGGCCGTCGTTTT
ACAACGTCGTGACTGGGAAAACCCTGGCGTTACCCAACTTAATCGCCTTGCAGCACATCCCCCTTTCGCC
AGCTGGCGTAATAGCGAAGAGGCCCGCACCGATCGCCCTTCCCAACAGTTGCGCAGCCTGAATGGCGAAT
GGG
[124 nt withheld, positions 3994-4117]
C
[91 nt withheld, positions 4119-4209]
A
[49 nt withheld, positions 4211-4259]
CCTTTGACGTTGGAGTCCACGTTCTTT
[37 nt withheld, positions 4287-4323]
ACCCTATCTCGGTCTATTCTTTTGATTTATAAGGGATTTTGCCGATTTCGGCCTATTGGTTAAAAAATGA
GCTGATTTAACAAAAATTTAACGCGAATTTTAACAAAATATTAACGCTTACAATTTAGGTGGCACTTTTC
GGGGAAATGTGCGCGGAACCCCTATTTGTTTATTTTTCTAAATACATTCAAATATGTATCCGCTCATGAG
ACAATAACCCTGATAAATGCTTCAATAATATTGAAAAAGGAAGAGTATGAGTATTCAACATTTCCGTGTC
GCCCTTATTCCCTTTTTTGCGGCATTTTGCCTTCCTGTTTTTGCTCACCCAGAAACGCTGGTGAAAGTAA
AAGATGCTGAAGATCAGTTGGGTGCACGAGTGGGTTACATCGAACTGGATCTCAACAGCGGTAAGATCCT
TGAGAGTTTTCGCCCCGAAGAACGTTTTCCAATGATGAGCACTTTTAAAGTTCTGCTATGTGGCGCGGTA
TTATCCCGTATTGACGCCGGGCAAGAGCAACTCGGTCGCCGCATACACTATTCTCAGAATGACTTGGTTG
AGTACTCACCAGTCACAGAAAAGCATCTTACGGATGGCATGACAGTAAGAGAATTATGCAGTGCTGCCAT
AACCATGAGTGATAACACTGCGGCCAACTTACTTCTGACAACGATCGGAGGACCGAAGGAGCTAACCGCT
TTTTTGCACAACATGGGGGATCATGTAACTCGCCTTGATCGTTGGGAACCGGAGCTGAATGAAGCCATAC
CAAACGACGAGCGTGACACCACGATGCCTGTAGCAATGGCAACAACGTTGCGCAAACTATTAACTGGCGA
ACTACTTACTCTAGCTTCCCGGCAACAATTAATAGACTGGATGGAGGCGGATAAAGTTGCAGGACCACTT
CTGCGCTCGGCCCTTCCGGCTGGCTGGTTTATTGCTGATAAATCTGGAGCCGGTGAGCGTGGGTCTCGCG
GTATCATTGCAGCACTGGGGCCAGATGGTAAGCCCTCCCGTATCGTAGTTATCTACACGACGGGGAGTCA
GGCAACTATGGATGAACGAAATAGACAGATCGCTGAGATAGGTGCCTCACTGATTAAGCATTGGTAACTG
TCAGACCAAGTTTACTCATATATACTTTAGATTGATTTAAAACTTCATTTTTAATTTAAAAGGATCTAGG
TGAAGATCCTTTTTGATAATCTCATGACCAAAATCCCTTAACGTGAGTTTTCGTTCCACTGAGCGTCAGA
CCCCGTAGAAAAGATCAAAGGATCTTCTTGAGATCCTTTTTTTCTGCGCGTAATCTGCTGCTTGCAAACA
AAAAAACCACCGCTACCAGCGGTGGTTTGTTTGCCGGATCAAGAGCTACCAACTCTTTTTCCGAAGGTAA
CTGGCTTCAGCAGAGCGCAGATACCAAATACTGTTCTTCTAGTGTAGCCGTAGTTAGGCCACCACTTCAA
GAACTCTGTAGCACCGCCTACATACCTCGCTCTGCTAATCCTGTTACCAGTGGCTGCTGCCAGTGGCGAT
AAGTCGTGTCTTACCGGGTTGGACTCAAGACGATAGTTACCGGATAAGGCGCAGCGGTCGGGCTGAACGG
GGGGTTCGTGCACACAGCCCAGCTTGGAGCGAACGACCTACACCGAACTGAGATACCTACAGCGTGAGCT
ATGAGAAAGCGCCACGCTTCCCGAAGGGAGAAAGGCGGACAGGTATCCGGTAAGCGGCAGGGTCGGAACA
GGAGAGCGCACGAGGGAGCTTCCAGGGGGAAACGCCTGGTATCTTTATAGTCCTGTCGGGTTTCGCCACC
TCTGACTTGAGCGTCGATTTTTGTGATGCTCGTCAGGGGGGCGGAGCCTATGGAAAAACGCCAGCAACGC
GGCCTTTTTACGGTTCCTGGCCTTTTGCTGGCCTTTTGCTCACATGTTCTTTCCTGCGTTATCCCCTGAT
TCTGTGGATAACCGTATTACCGCCTTTGAGTGAGCTGATACCGCTCGCCGCAGCCGAACGACCGAGCGCA
GCGAGTCAGTGAGCGAGGAAGCGGAAGAGCGCCCAATACGCAAACCGCCTCTCCCCGCGCGTTGGCCGAT
TCATTAATGCAGCTGGCACGACAGGTTTCCCGACTGGAAAGCGGGCAGTGAGCGCAACGCAATTAATGTG
AGTTAGCTCACTCATTAGGCACCCCAGGCTTTACACTTTATGCTTCCGGCTCGTATGTTGTGTGGAATTG
TGAGCGGATAACAATTTCACACAGGAAACAGCTATGACCATGATTACGCCAAGCGCGCAATTAACCCTCA
CTAAAGGGAACAAAAGCTGGAGCTGCAAGCTTAATGTAGTCTTATGCAATACTCTTGTAGTCTTGCAACA
TGGTAACGATGAGTTAGCAACATGCCTTACAAGGAGAGAAAAAGCACCGTGCATGCCGATTGGTGGAAGT
AAGGTGGTACGATCGTGCCTTATTAGGAAGGCAACAGACGGGTCTGACATGGATTGGACGAACCACTGAA
TTGCCGCATTGCAGAGATATTGTATTTAAGTGCCTAGCTCGATACATAAACGGGTCTCTCTGGTTAGACC
AGATCTGAGCCTGGGAGCTCTCTGGCTAACTAGGGAACCCACTGCTTAAGCCTCAATAAAGCTTGCCTTG
AGTGCTTCAAGTAGTGTGTGCCCGTCTGTTGTGTGACTCTGGTAACTAGAGATCCCTCAGACCCTTTTAG
TCAGTGTGGAAAATCTCTAGCAGTGGCGCCCGAACAGGGACTTGAAAGCGAAAGGGAAACCAGAGGAGCT
CTCTCGACGCAGGACTCGGCTTGCTGAAGCGCGCACGGCAAGAGGCGAGGGGCGGCGACTGGTGAGTACG
CCAAAAATTTTGACTAGCGGAGGCTAGAAGGAGAGAGATGGGTGCGAGAGCGTCAGTATTAAGCGGGGGA
GAATTAGATCGCGATGGGAAAAAATTCGGTTAAGGCCAGGGGGAAAGAAAAAATATAAATTAAAACATAT
AGTATGGGCAAGCAGGGAGCTAGAACGATTCGCAGTTAATCCTGGCCTGTTAGAAACATCAGAAGGCTGT
AGACAAATACTGGGACAGCTACAACCATCCCTTCAGACAGGATCAGAAGAACTTAGATCATTATATAATA
CAGTAGCAACCCTCTATTGTGTGCATCAAAGGATAGAGATAAAAGACACCAAGGAAGCTTTAGACAAGAT
AGAGGAAGAGCAAAACAAAAGTAAGACCACCGCACAGCAAGCGGCCGCTGATCTTCAGACCTGGAGGAGG
AGATATGAGGGACAATTGGAGAAGTGAATTATATAAATATAAAGTAGTAAAAATTGAACCATTAGGAGTA
GCACCCACCAAGGCAAAGAGAAGAGTGGTGCAGAGAGAAAAAAGAGCAGTGGGAATAGGAGCTTTGTTCC
TTGGGTTCTTGGGAGCAGCAGGAAGCACTATGGGCGCAGCGTCAATGACGCTGACGGTACAGGCCAGACA
ATTATTGTCTGGTATAGTGCAGCAGCAGAACAATTTGCTGAGGGCTATTGAGGCGCAACAGCATCTGTTG
CAACTCACAGTCTGGGGCATCAAGCAGCTCCAGGCAAGAATCCTGGCTGTGGAAAGATACCTAAAGGATC
AACAGCTCCTGGGGATTTGGGGTTGCTCTGGAAAACTCATTTGCACCACTGCTGTGCCTTGGAATGCTAG
TTGGAGTAATAAATCTCTGGAACAGATTTGGAATCACACGACCTGGATGGAGTGGGACAGAGAAATTAAC
AATTACACAAGCTTAATACACTCCTTAATTGAAGAATCGCAAAACCAGCAAGAAAAGAATGAACAAGAAT
TATTGGAATTAGATAAATGGGCAAGTTTGTGGAATTGGTTTAACATAACAAATTGGCTGTGGTATATAAA
ATTATTCATAATGATAGTAGGAGGCTTGGTAGGTTTAAGAATAGTTTTTGCTGTACTTTCTATAGTGAAT
AGAGTTAGGCAGGGATATTCACCATTATCGTTTCAGACCCACCTCCCAACCCCGAGGGGACCCTTGCGCC
TTTTCCAAGGCAGCCCTGGGTTTGCGCAGGGACGCGGCTGCTCTGGGCGTGGTTCCGGGAAACGCAGCGG
CGCCGACCCTGGGTCTCGCACATTCTTCACGTCCGTTCGCAGCGTCACCCGGATCTTCGCCGCTACCCTT
GTGGGCCCCCCGGCGACGCTTCCTGCTCCGCCCCTAAGTCGGGAAGGTTCCTTGCGGTTCGCGGCGTGCC
GGACGTGACAAACGGAAGCCGCACGTCTCACTAGTACCCTCGCAGACGGACAGCGCCAGGGAGCAATGGC
AGCGCGCCGACCGCGATGGGCTGTGGCCAATAGCGGCTGCTCAGCAGGGCGCGCCGAGAGCAGCGGCCGG
GAAGGGGCGGTGCGGGAGGCGGGGTGTGGGGCGGTAGTGTGGGCCCTGTTCCTGCCCGCGCGGTGTTCCG
CATTCTGCAAGCCTCCGGAGCGCACGTCGGCAGTCGGCTCCCTCGTTGACCGAATCACCGACCTCTCTCC
CCAGGGGGTACCCAGCTGTCTAGAGAATTCTAGATCTTGAGACAAATGGCAGTATTCATCCACAATTTTA
AAAGAAAAGGGGGGATTGGGGGGTACAGTGCAGGGGAAAGAATAGTAGACATAATAGCAACAGACATACA
AACTAAAGAATTACAAAAACAAATTACAAAAATTCAAAATTTTCGGGTTTATTACAGGGACAGCAGAGAT
CCACTTTGGCGCCGGCTCGAGGGGG
Features (pLannotate 1.2.2; 33 found; start..end, strand, type, name):
     65..368     +  enhancer       CMV enhancer: human cytomegalovirus immediate early enhancer
    369..572     +  promoter       CMV promoter: human cytomegalovirus (CMV) immediate early promoter
    595..619     +  protein_bind   attB1: mutant version of attB; recombination site for the Gateway® BP reaction BP Clonase™
    640..798     +  CDS            HygR (fragment): aminoglycoside phosphotransferase from E. coli; aph(4)-Ia; confers resistance to hygromycin
    796..1095    +  CDS            dnaE-N (fragment): DPO3A_SYNY3 - Experimental evidence at protein level: Swiss-Prot protein existence level 1. DNA polymerase III is a complex, multichain enzyme responsible for most of the replicative synthesis in bacteria. This DNA polymerase also exhibits 3' to 5' exonuclease activity. The alpha chain is the DNA polymerase (By similarity). From Synechocystis sp. (strain PCC 6803 / Kazusa).
   1120..1144    -  protein_bind   attB2: mutant version of attB; recombination site for the Gateway® BP reaction BP Clonase™
   1146..1187    +  CDS            V5 tag: epitope tag from simian virus 5
   1226..1795    +  misc_feature   IRES2: internal ribosome entry site (IRES) of the encephalomyocarditis virus (EMCV)
   1795..2496    +  CDS            TagBFP: monomeric blue fluorescent protein mammalian codon-optimized
   2520..3108    +  misc_feature   WPRE: woodchuck hepatitis virus posttranscriptional regulatory element
   3159..3178    +  misc_feature   cPPT/CTS (fragment): central polypurine tract and central termination sequence of HIV-1
   3180..3413    +  LTR            3' LTR (ΔU3): self-inactivating 3' long terminal repeat (LTR) from HIV-1
   3491..3612    +  polyA_signal   SV40 poly(A) signal: SV40 polyadenylation signal
   3652..3787    +  rep_origin     SV40 ori: SV40 origin of replication
   3808..3826    -  promoter       T7 promoter: promoter for bacteriophage T7 RNA polymerase
   3834..3989    +  CDS            lacZα (fragment): LacZα fragment of β-galactosidase; lacZ fragment
   3994..4422    +  rep_origin     f1 ori (sequence partly withheld): f1 bacteriophage origin of replication; arrow indicates direction of (+) strand synthesis
   4475..4579    +  promoter       AmpR promoter: bla
   4580..5440    +  CDS            AmpR: β-lactamase; bla; confers resistance to ampicillin, carbenicillin, and related antibiotics
   5611..6199    +  rep_origin     ori: high-copy-number ColE1/pMB1/pBR322/pUC origin of replication
   6382..6474    +  CDS            lacI (fragment): lac repressor; lacI; The lac repressor binds to the lac operator to inhibit transcription in E. coli. This inhibition can be relieved by adding lactose or isopropyl-β-D-thiogalactopyranoside (IPTG).
   6487..6508    +  protein_bind   CAP binding site: CAP binding activates transcription in the presence of cAMP. E. coli catabolite activator protein
   6523..6553    +  promoter       lac promoter: promoter for the E. coli lac operon
   6561..6577    +  protein_bind   lac operator: The lac repressor binds to the lac operator to inhibit transcription in E. coli. This inhibition can be relieved by adding lactose or isopropyl-β-D-thiogalactopyranoside (IPTG). lac repressor encoded by lacI
   6622..6640    +  promoter       T3 promoter: promoter for bacteriophage T3 RNA polymerase
   6668..6894    +  promoter       RSV promoter: Rous sarcoma virus enhancer/promoter
   6895..7075    +  LTR            5' LTR (truncated): truncated 5' long terminal repeat (LTR) from HIV-1
   7122..7247    +  misc_feature   HIV-1 Ψ: packaging signal of human immunodeficiency virus type 1
   7231..7594    +  CDS            HIV-1 gag (fragment): gag protein from human immunodeficiency virus 1; gag
   7740..7973    +  misc_feature   RRE: The Rev response element (RRE) of HIV-1 allows for Rev-dependent mRNA export from the nucleus to the cytoplasm.
   8350..8376    +  CDS            Rev (fragment): human immunodeficiency virus 1 (HIV-1) Rev protein; rev; enhances nuclear export of unspliced and incompletely spliced viral mRNAs
   8377..8877    +  promoter       hPGK promoter: human phosphoglycerate kinase 1 promoter
   8939..9056    +  misc_feature   cPPT/CTS: central polypurine tract and central termination sequence of HIV-1
