[The description below was written by a language model from this plasmid's Addgene catalogue record and pLannotate feature annotations shown in this document.]
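Description:
pAC10007_pLX-Hygro(1-52)-NpuDnaE(N)-IRES-TagBFP2 is a 9,108 bp third-generation-style, self-inactivating lentiviral vector for mammalian expression, made by Gateway recombination into the pLX-DEST-IRES-TagBFP2 destination backbone. It is propagated in E. coli through a high-copy ColE1/pUC origin with ampicillin resistance, and also carries an f1 origin and an SV40 origin. The viral portion comprises an RSV promoter driving a truncated HIV-1 5' LTR, the Ψ packaging signal with a partial gag sequence, the RRE for Rev-dependent export of the genomic RNA, a cPPT/CTS, WPRE, and a ΔU3 3' LTR followed by an SV40 polyadenylation signal. An hPGK promoter is annotated upstream of the cPPT/CTS; the record does not say what, if anything, it drives.

The payload is a CMV enhancer/promoter-driven bicistronic cassette. Between attB1 and attB2 lies a synthetic fusion of the first 52 residues of the hygromycin resistance protein to the N-terminal half of the split NpuDnaE intein. The annotation tool matched this intein to a Synechocystis DnaE homologue, but the name indicates the Npu version. A V5 tag is annotated just downstream of attB2, though whether it is read in frame with the insert is not stated. An EMCV IRES then allows translation of TagBFP2 from the same transcript, marking transduced cells with blue fluorescence.

The construct belongs to a split selectable marker system. The N-terminal fragment alone should not confer hygromycin resistance. Instead, protein trans-splicing with a complementary intein-C/hygromycin C-terminal fragment, delivered on a partner vector, would reconstitute the full marker. A single drug can then select cells that received both vectors.
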