Addgene plasmid #122734: pAC10007_pLX-Hygro(1-52)-NpuDnaE(N)-IRES-TagBFP2
Purpose: Plasmid 7:Lentiviral vector encoding Hygro(1-52)-NpuDnaE(N)and TagBFP2
Depositing lab: Albert Cheng. Publication: Split Selectable Markers. Jillette N, Du M, Cheng AW. bioRxiv 452979 10.1101/452979.
Backbone
  Vector backbone: pAC10094_pLX-DEST-IRES-TagBFP2 (Addgene# 122814)
  Vector type: Mammalian Expression, Lentiviral
  Selectable markers: Hygro(1-52)-NpuDnaE(N)
Growth in bacteria
  Bacterial resistance: Ampicillin, 100 μg/mL
  Growth temperature: 30°C
  Growth strain: NEB Stable
  Copy number: Unknown
Gene/Insert
  Gene/Insert name: Hygro(1-52)-NpuDnaE(N)
  Species: Synthetic
  Cloning method: Gateway Cloning
  Sequencing primers: 5′ CMV-Forward; 3′ IRES-R
Terms and licenses: Academic/Nonprofit Terms; Industry Terms: Not Available to Industry
Depositor comments: Please visit https://www.biorxiv.org/content/10.1101/452979v2 for BioRxiv preprint.
How to cite: pAC10007_pLX-Hygro(1-52)-NpuDnaE(N)-IRES-TagBFP2 was a gift from Albert Cheng (Addgene plasmid # 122734)
